>Addgene plasmid #225643 | PLac0301 with pBELO_L6-PT3-T4_CAMR_TAN+ | addgene full sequence | sequence record 448701 | Addgene NGS Result
AAGTGGGGCCCAGAGAGAATATTCAGGCCAGTTATGCTTTCTGGCCTGTAACAAAGGACATTAAGTAAAG
ACAGATAAACGTAGACTAAAACGTGGTCGCATCAGGGTGCTGGCTTTTCAAGTTCCTTAAGAATGGCCTC
AATTTTCTCTATACACTCAGTTGGAACACGGGACCTGTCCAGGTTAAGCACCATTTTATCGCCCTTATAC
AATACTGTCGCTCCAGGAGCAAACTGATGTCGTGAGCTTAAACTAGTTCTTGATGCAGATGACGTTTTAA
GCACAGAAGTTAAAAGAGTGATAACTTCTTCAGCTTCAAATATCACCCCAGCTTTTTTCTGCTCATGAAG
GTTAGATGCCTGCTGCTTAAGTAATTCCTCTTTATCTGTAAAGGCTTTTTGAAGTGCATCACCTGACCGG
GCAGATAGTTCACCGGGGTGAGAAAAAAGAGCAACAACTGATTTAGGCAATTTGGCGGTGTTGATACAGC
GGGTAATAATCTTACGTGAAATATTTTCCGCATCAGCCAGCGCAGAAATATTTCCAGCAAATTCATTCTG
CAATCGGCTTGCATAACGCTGACCACGTTCATAAGCACTTGTTGGGCGATAATCGTTACCCAATCTGGAT
AATGCAGCCATCTGCTCATCATCCAGCTCGCCAACCAGAACACGATAATCACTTTCGGTAAGTGCAGCAG
CTTTACGACGGCGACTCCCATCGGCAATTTCTATGACACCAGATACTCTTCGACCGAACGCCGGTGTCTG
TTGACCAGTCAGTAGAAAAGAAGGGATGAGATCATCCAGTGCGTCCTCAGTAAGCAGCTCCTGGTCACGT
TCATTACCTGACCATACCCGAGAGGTCTTCTCAACACTATCACCCCGGAGCACTTCAAGAGTAAACTTCA
CATCCCGACCACATACAGGCAAAGTAATGGCATTACCGCGAGCCATTACTCCTACGCGCGCAATTAACGA
ATCCACCATCGGGGCAGCTGGTGTCGATAACGAAGTATCTTCAACCGGTTGAGTATTGAGCGTATGTTTT
GGAATAACAGGCGCACGCTTCATTATCTAATCTCCCAGCGTGGTTTAATCAGACGATCGAAAATTTCATT
GCAGACAGGTTCCCAAATAGAAAGAGCATTTCTCCAGGCACCAGTTGAAGAGCGTTGATCAATGGCCTGT
TCAAAAACAGTTCTCATCCGGATCTGACCTTTACCAACTTCATCCGTTTCACGTACAACATTTTTTAGAA
CCATGCTTCCCCAGGCATCCCGAATTTGCTCCTCCATCCACGGGGACTGAGAGCCATTACTATTGCTGTA
TTTGGTAAGCAAAATACGTACATCAGGCTCGAACCCTTTAAGATCAACGTTCTTGAGCAGATCACGAAGC
ATATCGAAAAACTGCAGTGCGGAGGTGTAGTCAAACAACTCAGCAGGCGTGGGAACAATCAGCACATCAG
CAGCACATACGACATTAATCGTGCCGATACCCAGGTTAGGCGCGCTGTCAATAACTATGACATCATAGTC
ATGAGCAACAGTTTCAATGGCCAGTCGGAGCATCAGGTGTGGATCGGTGGGCAGTTTACCTTCATCAAAT
TTGCCCATTAACTCAGTTTCAATACGGTGCAGAGCCAGACAGGAAGGAATAATGTCAAGCCCCGGCCAGC
AAGTGGGCTTTATTGCATAAGTGACATCGTCCTTTTCCCCAAGATAGAAAGGCAGGAGAGTGTCTTCTGC
ATGAATATGAAGATCTGGTACCCATCCGTGATACATTGAGGCTGTTCCCTGGGGGTCGTTACCTTCCACG
AGCAAAACACGTAGCCCCTTCAGAGCCAGATCCTGAGCAAGATGAACAGAAACTGAGGTTTTGTAAACGC
CACCTTTATGGGCAGCAACCCCGATCACCGGTGGAAATACGTCTTCAGCACGTCGCAATCGCGTACCAAA
CACATCACGCATATGATTAATTTGTTCAATTGTATAACCAACACGTTGCTCAACCCGTCCTCGAATTTCC
ATATCCGGGTGCGGTAGTCGCCCTGCTTTCTCGGCATCTCTGATAGCCTGAGAAGAAACCCCAACTAAAT
CCGCTGCTTCACCTATTCTCCAGCGCCGGGTTATTTTCCTCGCTTCCGGGCTGTCATCATTAAACTGTGC
AATGGCGATAGCCTTCGTCATTTCATGACCAGCGTTTATGCACTGGTTAAGTGTTTCCATGAGTTTCATT
CTGAACATCCTTTAATCATTGCTTTGCGTTTTTTTATTAAATCTTGCAATTTACTGCAAAGCAACAACAA
AATCGCAAAGTCATCAAAAAACCGCAAAGTTGTTTAAAATAAGAGCAACACTACAAAAGGAGATAAGAAG
AGCACATACCTCAGTCACTTATTATCACTAGCGCTCGCCGCAGCCGTGTAACCGAGCATAGCGAGCGAAC
TGGCGAGGAAGCAAAGAAGAACTGTTCTGTCAGATAGCTCTTACGCTCAGCGCAAGAAGAAATATCCACC
GTGGGAAAAACTCCAGGTAGAGGTACACACGCGGATAGCCAATTCAGAGTAATAAACTGTGATAATCAAC
CCTCATCAATGATGACGAACTAACCCCCGATATCAAGTCACATGACGAAGGGAAAGAGAAGGAAATCAAC
TGTGACAAACTGCCCTCAAATTTGGCTTCCTTAAAAATTACAGTTCAAAAAGTATGAGAAAATCCATGCA
GGCTGAAGGAAACAGCAAAACTGTGACAAATTACCCTCAGTAGGTCAGAACAAATGTGACGAACCACCCT
CAAATCTGTGACAGATAACCCTCAGACTATCCTGTCGTCATGGAAGTGATATCGCGGAAGGAAAATACGA
TATGAGTCGTCTGGCGGCCTTTCTTTTTCTCAATGTATGAGAGGCGCATTGGAGTTCTGCTGTTGATCTC
ATTAACACAGACCTGCAGGAAGCGGCGGCGGAAGTCAGGCATACGCTGGTAACTTTGAGGCAGCTGGTAA
CGCTCTATGATCCAGTCGATTTTCAGAGAGACGATGCCTGAGCCATCCGGCTTACGATACTGACACAGGG
ATTCGTATAAACGCATGGCATACGGATTGGTGATTTCTTTTGTTTCACTAAGCCGAAACTGCGTAAACCG
GTTCTGTAACCCGATAAAGAAGGGAATGAGATATGGGTTGATATGTACACTGTAAAGCCCTCTGGATGGA
CTGTGCGCACGTTTGATAAACCAAGGAAAAGATTCATAGCCTTTTTCATCGCCGGCATCCTCTTCAGGGC
GATAAAAAACCACTTCCTTCCCCGCGAAACTCTTCAATGCCTGCCGTATATCCTTACTGGCTTCCGCAGA
GGTCAATCCGAATATTTCAGCATATTTAGCAACATGGATCTCGCAGATACCGTCATGTTCCTGTAGGGTG
CCATCAGATTTTCTGATCTGGTCAACGAACAGATACAGCATACGTTTTTGATCCCGGGAGAGACTATATG
CCGCCTCAGTGAGGTCGTTTGACTGGACGATTCGCGGGCTATTTTTACGTTTCTTGTGATTGATAACCGC
TGTTTCCGCCATGACAGATCCATGTGAAGTGTGACAAGTTTTTAGATTGTCACACTAAATAAAAAAGAGT
CAATAAGCAGGGATAACTTTGTGAAAAAACAGCTTCTTCTGAGGGCAATTTGTCACAGGGTTAAGGGCAA
TTTGTCACAGACAGGACTGTCATTTGAGGGTGATTTGTCACACTGAAAGGGCAATTTGTCACAACACCTT
CTCTAGAACCAGCATGGATAAAGGCCTACAAGGCGCTCTAAAAAAGAAGATCTAAAAACTATAAAAAAAA
TAATTATAAAAATATCCCCGTGGATAAGTGGATAACCCCAAGGGAAGTTTTTTCAGGCATCGTGTGTAAG
CAGAATATATAAGTGCTGTTCCCTGGTGCTTCCTCGCTCACTCGACCGGGAGGGTTCGAGAAGGGGGGGC
ACCCCCCTTCGGCGTGCGCGGTCACGCGCACAGGGCGCAGCCCTGGTTAAAAACAAGGTTTATAAATATT
GGTTTAAAAGCAGGTTAAAAGACAGGTTAGCGGTGGCCGAAAAACGGGCGGAAACCCTTGCAAATGCTGG
ATTTTCTGCCTGTGGACAGCCCCTCAAATGTCAATAGGTGCGCCCCTCATCTGTCAGCACTCTGCCCCTC
AAGTGTCAAGGATCGCGCCCCTCATCTGTCAGTAGTCGCGCCCCTCAAGTGTCAATACCGCAGGGCACTT
ATCCCCAGGCTTGTCCACATCATCTGTGGGAAACTCGCGTAAAATCAGGCGTTTTCGCCGATTTGCGAGG
CTGGCCAGCTCCACGTCGCCGGCCGAAATCGAGCCTGCCCCTCATCTGTCAACGCCGCGCCGGGTGAGTC
GGCCCCTCAAGTGTCAACGTCCGCCCCTCATCTGTCAGTGAGGGCCAAGTTTTCCGCGAGGTATCCACAA
CGCCGGCGGCCGGCCGCGGTGTCTCGCACACGGCTTCGACGGCGTTTCTGGCGCGTTTGCAGGGCCATAG
ACGGCCGCCAGCCCAGCGGCGAGGGCAACCAGCCGAGGGCTTCGCCCTGTCGCTCGACTGCGGCGAGCAC
TACTGGCTGTAAAAGGACAGACCACATCATGGTTCTGTGTTCATTAGGTTGTTCTGTCCATTGCTGACAT
AATCCGCTCCACTTCAACGTAACACCGCACGAAGATTTCTATTGTTCCTGAAGGCATATTCAAATCGTTT
TCGTTACCGCTTGCTGGCATCATGACAGAACACTACTTCCTATAAACGCTACACAGGCTCCTGAGATTAA
TAATGCGGATCTCTACGATAATGGGAGATTTTCCCGACTGTTTCGTTCGCTTCTCAGTGGATAACAGCCA
GCTTCTCTGTTTAACAGACAAAAACAGCATATCCACTCAGTTCCACATTTCCATATAAAGGCCAAGGCAT
TTATTCTCAGGATAATTGTTTCAGCATCGCAACCGCATCAGACTCCGGCATCGCAAACTGCACCCGGTGC
CGGGCAGCCACATCCAGCGCAAAAACCTTCGTGTAGACTTCCGTTGAACTGATGGACTTATGTCCCATCA
GGCTTTGCAGAACTTTCAGCGGTATACCGGCATACAGCATGTGCATCGCATAGGAATGGCGGAACGTATG
TGGTGTGACCGGAACAGAGAACGTCACACCGTCAGCAGCAGCGGCGGCAACCGCCTCCCCAATCCAGGTC
CTGACCGTTCTGTCCGTCACTTCCCAGATCCGCGCTTTCTCTGTCCTTCCTGTGCGACGGTTACGCCGCT
CCATGAGCTTATCGCGAATAAATACCTGTGACGGAAGATCACTTCGCAGAATAAATAAATCCTGGTGTCC
CTGTTGATACCGGGAAGCCCTGGGCCAACTTTTGGCGAAAATGAGACGTTGATCGGCACGTAAGAGGTTC
CAACTTTCACCATAATGAAATAAGATCACTACCGGGCGTATTTTTTGAGTTATCGAGATTTTCAGGAGCT
AAGGAAGCTAAAATGGAGAAAAAAATCACTGGATATACCACCGTTGATATATCCCAATGGCATCGTAAAG
AACATTTTGAGGCATTTCAGTCAGTTGCTCAATGTACCTATAACCAGACCGTTCAGCTGGATATTACGGC
CTTTTTAAAGACCGTAAAGAAAAATAAGCACAAGTTTTATCCGGCCTTTATTCACATTCTTGCCCGCCTG
ATGAATGCTCATCCGGAATTTCGTATGGCAATGAAAGACGGTGAGCTGGTGATATGGGATAGTGTTCACC
CTTGTTACACCGTTTTCCATGAGCAAACTGAAACGTTTTCATCGCTCTGGAGTGAATACCACGACGATTT
CCGGCAGTTTCTACACATATATTCGCAAGATGTGGCGTGTTACGGTGAAAACCTGGCCTATTTCCCTAAA
GGGTTTATTGAGAATATGTTTTTCGTCTCAGCCAATCCCTGGGTGAGTTTCACCAGTTTTGATTTAAACG
TGGCCAATATGGACAACTTCTTCGCCCCCGTTTTCACGATGGGCAAATATTATACGCAAGGCGACAAGGT
GCTGATGCCGCTGGCGATTCAGGTTCATCATGCCGTTTGTGATGGCTTCCATGTCGGCAGAATGCTTAAT
GAATTACAACAGTACTGCGATGAGTGGCAGGGCGGGGCGTAATTTTTTTAAGGCAGTTATTGGTGCCCTT
AAACGCCTGGTTGCTACGCCTGAATAAGTGATAATAAGCGGATGAATGGCAGAAATTCGATGATAAGCTG
TCAAACATGAGAATTGGTCTCGACGAGTATGCTTGGATTCTCACCAATAAAAAACGCCCGGCGGCAACCG
AGCGTTCTGAACAAATCCAGATGGAGTTCTGAGGTCATTACTGGATCTATCAACAGGAGTCCAAGCGACG
TCTGTGCAAGTACTACTGTTCTGCAGTCACTTGAATTCGATACCCAGCTGTTATTTGTATAGTTCATCCA
TGCCATGTGTAATCCCAGCAGCGGTTACTGGAAAGCGGGCAGTGAGCGCAACGCAATTAATGTGAGTTAG
CTCACTCATTAGGCACCCCAGGCTTTACACTTTATGCTTCCGGCTCGTATGTTGTGTGGAATTGTGAGCG
GATAACAATTTCACACAGGATTCACACCAATTGATAATATACAAGATTAAGGAGGTAAAGAATGGTGAGC
AAGGGCGAGGAGGATAACATGGCCATCATCAAGGAGTTCATGCGCTTCAAGGTTCACATGGAGGGCTCCG
TGAACGGCCACGAGTTCGAGATCGAGGGCGAGGGCGAGGGCCGCCCCTACGAGGGCACCCAGACCGCCAA
GCTGAAGGTGACCAAGGGTGGCCCCCTGCCCTTCGCCTGGGACATCCTGTCCCCTCAGTTCATGTACGGC
TCCAAGGCCTACGTGAAGCACCCCGCCGACATCCCCGACTACTTGAAGCTGTCCTTCCCCGAGGGCTTCA
AGTGGGAGCGCGTGATGAACTTCGAGGACGGCGGCGTGGTGACCGTGACCCAGGACTCCTCCCTGCAAGA
CGGCGAGTTCATCTACAAGGTGAAGCTGCGCGGCACCAACTTCCCCTCCGACGGCCCCGTAATGCAGAAG
AAGACTATGGGCTGGGAGGCCTCCTCCGAGCGGATGTACCCCGAGGACGGCGCGCTGAAGGGCGAGATCA
AGCAGAGGCTGAAGCTGAAGGACGGCGGCCACTACGACGCTGAGGTCAAGACCACCTACAAGGCCAAGAA
GCCCGTGCAACTGCCCGGCGCGTACAACGTCAACATCAAGTTGGACATCACCTCCCACAACGAGGACTAC
ACCATCGTGGAACAGTACGAACGCGCCGAGGGCCGCCACTCCACCGGCGGCATGGACGAGCTGTATAAGT
AAGATATCTATCGCCCTAGGGACCGTCTCGAGAGAATCAATATTAATCCAACGCGTGGCATCAAATAAAA
CGAAAGGCTCAGTCGAAAGACTGGGCCTTTCGTTTTATCTGTTGTTTGTCGGTGAACGCTCTCCTGAGTA
GGACAAATCCGCCGCCCTAGACTTAGGCGTTCGGCTGCGGCGAGCGGTATCAGCTCACTCAAAG
Features (pLannotate 1.2.2; 18 found; start..end, strand, type, name):
      6..29      -  misc_feature   sopC (fragment): sopC; centromere-like partitioning region of the bacterial F plasmid
    105..1073    -  CDS            sopB: SOPB_ECOLI - Also known as B. Experimental evidence at protein level: Swiss-Prot protein existence level 1. Control of plasmid partitioning; required to recognize the cis-acting. Binds specifically with the DNA segment containing the sopC region. SopB is trans-acting. From Escherichia coli (strain K12).
   1073..2248    -  CDS            sopA: partitioning protein for the bacterial F plasmid; sopA
   2574..2824    -  misc_feature   incC: incC; incompatibility region of the bacterial F plasmid
   2827..3582    -  CDS            repE: replication initiation protein for the bacterial F plasmid; repE
   3673..3892    -  rep_origin     ori2: secondary origin of replication for the bacterial F plasmid; also known as oriS
   3968..4582    -  rep_origin     oriV: origin of replication for the bacterial F plasmid
   4980..5324    -  CDS            resD (fragment): REDF_ECOLI - Also known as D. Protein inferred from homology: Swiss-Prot protein existence level 3. Acts as a repressor of transcription and as a site-specific resolvase that cleaves at the RfsF site. From Escherichia coli (strain K12).
   5440..5542    +  promoter       cat promoter: promoter of the E. coli cat gene encoding chloramphenicol acetyltransferase
   5543..6199    +  CDS            cat: CAT_ECOLX - Experimental evidence at protein level: Swiss-Prot protein existence level 1. This enzyme is an effector of chloramphenicol resistance in bacteria. From Escherichia coli. This protein is used as a marker in many commonly used cloning vectors, such as pACYC184.
   6287..6304    -  promoter       tet promoter (fragment): E. coli promoter for tetracycline efflux protein gene
   6337..6431    -  terminator     lambda t0 terminator: transcription terminator from phage lambda
   6491..6538    -  CDS            ecliptic pHluorin (fragment): pH-sensitive mutant of green fluorescent protein (Miesenböck et al., 1998) responds to a drop in pH with a gradual loss (eclipsing) of excitation at 475 nm, accompanied by a reduction of excitation at 395 nm
   6568..6589    +  protein_bind   CAP binding site: CAP binding activates transcription in the presence of cAMP. E. coli catabolite activator protein
   6604..6634    +  promoter       lac promoter: promoter for the E. coli lac operon
   6642..6658    +  protein_bind   lac operator: The lac repressor binds to the lac operator to inhibit transcription in E. coli. This inhibition can be relieved by adding lactose or isopropyl-β-D-thiogalactopyranoside (IPTG). lac repressor encoded by lacI
   6712..7419    +  CDS            mCherry: mCherry is a basic (constitutively fluorescent) red fluorescent protein published in 2004, derived from Discosoma sp.. It is reported to be a very rapidly-maturing monomer with low acid sensitivity.
   7482..7568    +  terminator     rrnB T1 terminator: Escherichia coli rrnB; transcription terminator T1 from the E. coli rrnB gene
