[The description below was written by a language model from this plasmid's Addgene catalogue record and pLannotate feature annotations shown in this document.]
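Description:
PLac0301 with pBELO_L6-PT3-T4_CAMR_TAN+ is a low-copy bacterial expression plasmid of about 7.6 kb, built on a pBeloBAC-style F-plasmid backbone and used as a fluorescent reporter of promoter activity in Escherichia coli. Replication and stable inheritance depend on the F-factor machinery annotated in the sequence: the ori2/oriS and oriV origins, the RepE initiator, the incC incompatibility region, and the sopA and sopB partitioning genes. Only a short fragment of the centromere-like sopC site is annotated, along with a fragment of the resD resolvase gene. Together these elements typically hold an F-derived replicon at very few copies per cell, which keeps gene dosage close to that of a chromosomal locus. Selection is by chloramphenicol, through a cat gene driven by its own promoter.

The payload is a synthesised 133 bp LacO3O1 promoter from E. coli. The annotation resolves it into a CAP binding site, the lac core promoter and a lac operator; the O3 operator implied by the name is not annotated separately. It drives an mCherry coding sequence carried on the backbone, followed by the rrnB T1 terminator. Expression should therefore be repressed by LacI, relieved by IPTG or lactose, and sensitive to cAMP-CAP activation; no lacI gene is annotated on the plasmid, so repressor would have to come from the host. Just upstream, on the opposite strand, lie a lambda t0 terminator and short fragments matching a tet promoter and a GFP-family (pHluorin) sequence. These look like remnants of the backbone design, which is not explained in the record. The associated study concerns transcription attenuation between synthetic promoters in nonoverlapping tandem arrangement, which suggests this plasmid is a single-promoter reference, though the record does not say so.
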