Addgene plasmid #225643: PLac0301 with pBELO_L6-PT3-T4_CAMR_TAN+
Purpose: Lac0301 promoter expressing mCherry with pBELO_L6-PT3-T4 backbone and chloramphenicol resistance
Depositing lab: Andre Sanches Ribeiro. Depositing organization: Tampere University. Publication: Transcription Attenuation in Synthetic Promoters in Nonoverlapping Tandem Formation. Chauhan V, Baptista ISC, Arsh AM, Jagadeesan R, Dash S, Ribeiro AS. Biochemistry. 2024 Jul 12. doi: 10.1021/acs.biochem.4c00012. PubMed 38997112.
Backbone
  Vector backbone: pBELO_L6-PT3-T4_CAMR_TAN+
  Backbone manufacturer: IDT Iowa
  Vector type: Bacterial Expression
Growth in bacteria
  Bacterial resistance: Chloramphenicol, 25 μg/mL
  Growth temperature: 30°C
  Growth strain: DH5alpha
  Growth instructions: Grow in M9 glycerol media
  Copy number: Low Copy
Gene/Insert
  Gene/Insert name: LacO3O1
  Species: Escherichia coli
  Insert size (bp): 133
  Promoter: LacO3O1 promoter
  Tag / fusion protein: mCherry (C terminal on backbone)
  Cloning method: Gene Synthesis
  Sequencing primers: 5′ NA
Resource information
  A portion of this plasmid was derived from a plasmid made by: IDT Iowa
Terms and licenses: Academic/Nonprofit Terms; Industry Terms: Not Available to Industry
How to cite: PLac0301 with pBELO_L6-PT3-T4_CAMR_TAN+ was a gift from Andre Sanches Ribeiro (Addgene plasmid # 225643 ; http://n2t.net/addgene:225643 ; RRID:Addgene_225643)
